>Addgene plasmid #63977 | pST50Trc3-CBPNDHFR | depositor full sequence | sequence record 177383 | Full Sequence
GGCACCATGCATCGATCCCGCGAAATTAATACGACTCACTATAGGGAGACCACAACGGTTTCCCTCCGGC
TCCGGAGAGCTCAATAATTTTGTTTAACTTTAAGAAGGAGATATACATATGTCTAAGCGACGATGGAAAA
AGAATTTCATAGCCGTCTCAGCAGCCAACCGCTTTAAGAAAATCTCATCCTCCGGGGCACTTCTGGGATC
TGGTGGTGGTGGTGGTGAAAACCTGTACTTCCAGGGATCCATCAGTCTGATTGCGGCGCTAGCGGTAGAT
CGCGTTATCGGCATGGAAAACGCCATGCCATGGAACCTGCCTGCCGATCTCGCCTGGTTTAAACGCAACA
CCTTAAATAAACCCGTGATTATGGGGCGCCATACCTGGGAATCAATCGGTAGGCCTTTGCCCGGCCGCAA
AAATATTATCCTCAGCAGTCAACCCGGGACCGATGATCGGGTTACCTGGGTTAAATCGGTCGACGAAGCC
ATCGCGGCGTGTGGTGACGTACCAGAAATCATGGTGATTGGCGGCGGACGCGTTTATGAACAGTTCTTGC
CAAAAGCGCAAAAACTGTATCTGACGCATATCGATGCAGAAGTGGAAGGCGACACCCATTTTCCGGATTA
CGAGCCGGATGACTGGGAATCGGTATTCAGCGAATTCCACGATGCTGATGCGCAGAACTCGCATAGCTAT
TGTTTCGAAATCCTCGAGCGTCGTGCCGGCTAATGTACAGGTACCACGCGTGCGCGCTGATCCGGCTGCT
AACAAAGCCCGAAAGGAAGCTGAGTTGGCTGCTGCCACCGCTGAGCAATAACTAGCATAACCCCTTGGGG
CCTCTAAACGGGTCTTGAGGGGTTTTTTGCTGAAAGGAGGAACTATATCGGGATTAGCCCGCCTAATGAG
CGGGCTTTTTTTTAATTCCCCTATTTGTTTATTTTTCTAAATACATTCAAATATGTATCCGCTCATGAGA
CAATAACCCTGATAAATGCTTCAATAATATTGAAAAAGGAAGAGTATGAGTATTCAACATTTCCGTGTCG
CCCTTATTCCCTTTTTTGCGGCATTTTGCCTTCCTGTTTTTGCTCACCCAGAAACGCTCGTGAAAGTAAA
AGACGCAGAGGACCAATTGGGGGCACGAGTGGGATACATAGAACTGGACTTGAATAGCGGTAAAATCCTT
GAGAGTTTTCGCCCTGAAGAGCGTTTTCCAATGATGAGCACTTTCAAAGTTCTGCTATGTGGAGCAGTAT
TATCCCGTGTAGATGCGGGGCAAGAGCAACTCGGACGACGAATACACTATTCGCAGAATGACTTGGTTGA
ATACTCCCCAGTGACAGAAAAGCACCTTACGGACGGAATGACGGTAAGAGAATTATGTAGTGCCGCCATA
ACGATGAGTGATAACACTGCGGCGAACTTACTTCTGACAACCATCGGTGGACCGAAGGAATTAACCGCTT
TTTTGCACAATATGGGAGACCATGTAACTCGCCTTGACCGTTGGGAACCAGAACTGAATGAAGCCATACC
AAACGACGAGCGAGACACCACAATGCCTGCGGCAATGGCAACAACATTACGCAAACTATTAACTGGCGAA
CTACTTACTCTGGCTTCACGGCAACAATTAATAGACTGGCTTGAAGCGGATAAAGTTGCAGGACCACTAC
TGCGTTCGGCACTTCCTGCTGGCTGGTTTATTGCTGATAAATCTGGGGCAGGAGAGCGTGGTTCACGGGG
TATCATTGCCGCACTTGGACCAGATGGTAAGCCTTCCCGTATCGTAGTTATCTACACGACGGGTAGTCAG
GCAACTATGGACGAACGAAATAGACAGATTGCTGAAATAGGGGCTTCACTGATTAAGCATTGGTAAACCG
ATACAATTAAAGGCTCCTTTTGGAGCCTTTTTTTTTGGACGGACCGGTAGAAAAGATCAAAGGATCTTCT
TGAGATCCTTTTTTTCTGCGCGTAATCTGCTGCTTGCAAACAAAAAAACCACCGCTACCAGCGGTGGTTT
GTTTGCCGGATCAAGAGCTACCAACTCTTTTTCCGAAGGTAACTGGCTTCAGCAGAGCGCAGATACCAAA
TACTGTCCTTCTAGTGTAGCCGTAGTTAGGCCACCACTTCAAGAACTCTGTAGCACCGCCTACATACCTC
GCTCTGCTAATCCTGTTACCAGTGGCTGCTGCCAGTGGCGATAAGTCGTGTCTTACCGGGTTGGACTCAA
GACGATAGTTACCGGATAAGGCGCAGCGGTCGGGCTGAACGGGGGGTTCGTGCACACAGCCCAGCTTGGA
GCGAACGACCTACACCGAACTGAGATACCTACAGCGTGAGCTATGAGAAAGCGCCACGCTTCCCGAAGGG
AGAAAGGCGGACAGGTATCCGGTAAGCGGCAGGGTCGGAACAGGAGAGCGCACGAGGGAGCTTCCAGGGG
GAAACGCCTGGTATCTTTATAGTCCTGTCGGGTTTCGCCACCTCTGACTTGAGCGTCGATTTTTGTGATG
CTCGTCAGGGGGGCGGAGCCTATGGAAAAACGCCAGCAACGCGGCCTTTTTACGGTTCCTGGCCTTTTGC
TGGCCTTTTGCTCACATGTTCTTTCCTGCGTTATCCCCTGATTCTGTGGATAACCGTATTACCGCCTTTG
AGTGAGCTGATACCGCTCGCCGCAGCCGAACGACCGAGCGCAGCGAGTCAGTGAGCGAGGAAGCGGAAGA
GCGCCTGATGCGGTATTTTCTCCTTACGCATCTGTGCGGTATTTCACACCGCAATGGTGCACTCTCAGTA
CAATCTGCTCTGATGCCGCATAGTTAAGCCAGTATACACTCCGCTATCGCTACGTGACTGGGTCATGGCT
GCGCCCCGACACCCGCCAACACCCGCTGACGCGCCCTGACGGGCTTGTCTGCTCCCGGCATCCGCTTACA
GACAAGCTGTGACCGTCTCCGGGAGCTGCATGTGTCAGAGGTTTTCACCGTCATCACCGAAACGCGCGAG
GCAGCTGCGGTAAAGCTCATCAGCGTGGTCGTGAAGCGATTCACAGATGTCTGCCTGTTCATCCGCGTCC
AGCTCGTTGAGTTTCTCCAGAAGCGTTAATGTCTGGCTTCTGATAAAGCGGGCCATGTTAAGGGCGGTTT
TTTCCTGTTTGGTCACTGATGCCTCCGTGTAAGGGGGATTTCTGTTCATGGGGTAATGATACCGATGAAA
CGAGAGAGGATGCTCACGATACGGGTTACTGATGATGAACATGCCCGGTTACTGGAACGTTGTGAGGGTA
AACAACTGGCGGTATGGATGCGGCGGGACCAGAGAAAAATCACTCAGGGTCAATGCCAGCGCTTCGTTAA
TACAGATGTAGGTGTT
Features (pLannotate 1.2.2; 15 found; start..end, strand, type, name):
     27..45      +  promoter       T7 promoter: promoter for bacteriophage T7 RNA polymerase
     89..111     +  RBS            RBS: efficient ribosome binding site from bacteriophage T7 gene 10 (Olins and Rangwala, 1989)
    125..202     +  CDS            CBP: calmodulin-binding peptide derived from skeletal muscle myosin light chain kinase; binds calmodulin with nanomolar affinity in the presence of calcium
    211..227     -  CDS            9xHis (fragment): 9xHis affinity tag
    227..245     +  CDS            TEV site (fragment): tobacco etch virus (TEV) protease recognition and cleavage site
    251..724     +  CDS            folA: DYR_ECOLI - Also known as tmrA. Experimental evidence at protein level: Swiss-Prot protein existence level 1. Key enzyme in folate metabolism. Catalyzes an essential reaction for de novo glycine and purine synthesis, and for DNA precursor synthesis. From Escherichia coli (strain K12).
    765..814     +  CDS            SET1 (fragment): solubility-enhancement tag derived from T7 phage gene 10B
    822..869     +  terminator     T7 terminator: transcription terminator for bacteriophage T7 RNA polymerase
    934..1025    +  promoter       AmpR promoter: bla
   1026..1883    +  CDS            bla: BLAT_ECOLX - Experimental evidence at protein level: Swiss-Prot protein existence level 1. TEM-type are the most prevalent beta-lactamases in enterobacteria; they hydrolyze the beta-lactam bond in susceptible beta-lactam antibiotics, thus conferring resistance to penicillins and cephalosporins. TEM-3 and TEM-4 are capable of hydrolyzing cefotaxime and ceftazidime. TEM-5 is capable of hydrolyzing ceftazidime. TEM-6 is capable of hydrolyzing ceftazidime and aztreonam. TEM-8/CAZ-2, TEM- 16/CAZ-7 and TEM-24/CAZ-6 are markedly active against ceftazidime. IRT- 4 shows resistance to beta-lactamase in
   1890..1929    +  terminator     fd terminator: central terminator from bacteriophage fd (Otsuka and Kunisawa, 1982)
   1960..2548    +  rep_origin     ori: high-copy-number ColE1/pMB1/pBR322/pUC origin of replication
   2734..2873    -  misc_feature   bom: basis of mobility region from pBR322
   2975..3166    -  CDS            rop: Rop protein, which maintains plasmids at low copy number; rop
   3206..3316    +  CDS            mbeC (fragment): MBEC_ECOLX - Experimental evidence at protein level: Swiss-Prot protein existence level 1. Required for efficient mobilization of ColE1 plasmid and is thus essential to promote the specific transfer of the plasmid during conjugation. Probably functions by inducing DNA bending, helping the MbeA relaxase to melt the DNA around the nic site and cleave the phosphodiester bond. Binds specifically double-stranded DNA (dsDNA) containing the ColE1 oriT but does not recognize the inverted repeat (IR). From Escherichia coli.
