[The description below was written by a language model from this plasmid's Addgene catalogue record and pLannotate feature annotations shown in this document.]
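Description:
pST50Trc3-CBPNDHFR is a 3,376-nt bacterial expression plasmid on the pST50Trc backbone that serves as the position 3 transfer vector for the pST44 polycistronic suite, a system for co-expressing the subunits of protein complexes in Escherichia coli. It is catalogued as an empty backbone. It is propagated in E. coli through a ColE1/pMB1-type origin accompanied by the pBR322 bom region and the rop gene, which normally moderates copy number (the record lists copy number as unknown). Selection is by ampicillin through the bla beta-lactamase gene with its own promoter, followed by a phage fd terminator. A short mbeC fragment appears to be a remnant of the ColE1-type backbone.

The expression unit is driven by a T7 promoter with the efficient T7 gene 10 ribosome binding site and closed by a T7 terminator, so expression requires a host that supplies T7 RNA polymerase. The open reading frame begins with a calmodulin-binding peptide (CBP), which allows calcium-dependent affinity purification on calmodulin resin. A TEV protease site follows, so the N-terminal tag can be removed after purification. Downstream lies E. coli folA, encoding dihydrofolate reductase (DHFR), placed in a BamHI–NgoMIV cassette as a positive control for expression. The small 9xHis and SET1 fragments in the annotation are partial matches, probably incidental, and the catalogue describes only a single tag.

In use, DHFR is replaced with the gene of interest via BamHI/NgoMIV. The resulting translation cassette is then excised with SacI/KpnI for transfer into the third position of a pST44 polycistronic plasmid.
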