Addgene plasmid #63977: pST50Trc3-CBPNDHFR
Purpose: (Empty Backbone) Position 3 transfer plasmid for pST44 polycistronic plasmid suite; N-term cleavable single tag; contains DHFR gene in BamHI-NgoMIV cassette as positive control
Depositing lab: Song Tan. Depositing organization: Pennsylvania State University. Publication: The pST44 polycistronic expression system for producing protein complexes in Escherichia coli. Tan S, Kern RC, Selleck W. Protein Expr Purif. 2005 Apr;40(2):385-95. 10.1016/j.pep.2004.12.002 PubMed 15766881.
Backbone
  Vector backbone: pST50Trc
  Vector type: Bacterial Expression
  Tag / fusion protein: Calmodulin Binding Peptide (CBP); TEV cleavable (N terminal on backbone)
Growth in bacteria
  Bacterial resistance: Ampicillin, 100 μg/mL
  Growth temperature: 37°C
  Growth strain: DH5alpha
  Copy number: Unknown
Gene/Insert
  Gene/Insert name: None
  Tag / fusion protein: Calmodulin Binding Peptide (CBP); TEV cleavable (N terminal on backbone)
Terms and licenses: Academic/Nonprofit Terms; Industry Terms: Not Available to Industry
Depositor comments: Replace DHFR with GOI using BamHI/NgoMIV; Clone out cassette using SacI/KpnI
How to cite: pST50Trc3-CBPNDHFR was a gift from Song Tan (Addgene plasmid # 63977 ; http://n2t.net/addgene:63977 ; RRID:Addgene_63977)
