>Addgene plasmid #63977 | pST50Trc3-CBPNDHFR | addgene partial sequence | sequence record 127580 | T7term 5'-GCTAGTTATTGCTCAGCGG-3'
CGCGCACGCGTGGTACCTGTACATTAGCCGGCACGACGCTCGAGGATTTCGAAACAATAGCTATGCGAGT
TCTGCGCATCAGCATCGTGGAATTCGCTGAATACCGATTCCCAGTCATCCGGCTCGTAATCCGGAAAATG
GGTGTCGCCTTCCACTTCTGCATCGATATGCGTCAGATACAGTTTTTGCGCTTTTGGCAAGAACTGTTCA
TAAACGCGTCCGCCGCCAATCACCATGATTTCTGGTACGTCACCACACGCCGCGATGGCTTCGTCGACCG
ATTTAACCCAGGTAACCCGATCATCGGTCCCGGGTTGACTGCTGAGGATAATATTTTTGCGGCCGGGCAA
AGGCCTACCGATTGATTCCCAGGTATGGCGCCCCATAATCACGGGTTTATTTAAGGTGTTGCGTTTAAAC
CAGGCGAGATCGGCAGGCAGGTTCCATGGCATGGCGTTTTCCATGCCGATAACGCGATCTACCGCTAGCG
CCGCAATCAGACTGATGGATCCCTGGAAGTACAGGTTTTCACCACCACCACCACCAGATCCCAGAAGTGC
CCCGGAGGATGAGATTTTCTTAAAGCGGTTGGCTGCTGAGACGGCTATGAAATTCTTTTTCCATCGTCGC
TTAGACATATGTATATCTCCTTCTTAAAGTTAAACAAAATTATTGAGCTCTCCGGAGCCGGAGGGAAACC
GTTGTGGTCTCCCTATAGTGAGTCGTATTAATTTCGCGGGATCGATGCATGGTGCCAACACCTACATCTG
TATTAACGAA
