>Addgene plasmid #63977 | pST50Trc3-CBPNDHFR | addgene partial sequence | sequence record 177517 | T7 5'-TAATACGACTCACTATAGGG-3'
AAGAATTTCATAGCCGTCTCAGCAGCCAACCGCTTTAAGAAAATCTCATCCTCCGGGGCACTTCTGGGAT
CTGGTGGTGGTGGTGGTGAAAACCTGTACTTCCAGGGATCCATCAGTCTGATTGCGGCGCTAGCGGTAGA
TCGCGTTATCGGCATGGAAAACGCCATGCCATGGAACCTGCCTGCCGATCTCGCCTGGTTTAAACGCAAC
ACCTTAAATAAACCCGTGATTATGGGGCGCCATACCTGGGAATCAATCGGTAGGCCTTTGCCCGGCCGCA
AAAATATTATCCTCAGCAGTCAACCCGGGACCGATGATCGGGTTACCTGGGTTAAATCGGTCGACGAAC
